>Addgene plasmid #208947 | HUHe variant click editor (CE1) - pCMV-T7-MSMV-nCas9-EcKlenow (JO661) | addgene full sequence | sequence record 415686 | Addgene NGS Result
TGGGTGCACGAGTGGGTTACATCGAACTGGATCTCAACAGCGGTAAGATCCTTGAGAGTTTTCGCCCCGA
AGAACGTTTTCCAATGATGAGCACTTTTAAAGTTCTGCTATGTGGCGCGGTATTATCCCGTATTGACGCC
GGGCAAGAGCAACTCGGTCGCCGCATACACTATTCTCAGAATGACTTGGTTGAGTACTCACCAGTCACAG
AAAAGCATCTTACGGATGGCATGACAGTAAGAGAATTATGCAGTGCTGCCATAACCATGAGTGATAACAC
TGCGGCCAACTTACTTCTGACAACGATCGGAGGACCGAAGGAGCTAACCGCTTTTTTGCACAACATGGGG
GATCATGTAACTCGCCTTGATCGTTGGGAACCGGAGCTGAATGAAGCCATACCAAACGACGAGCGTGACA
CCACGATGCCTGTAGCAATGGCAACAACGTTGCGCAAACTATTAACTGGCGAACTACTTACTCTAGCTTC
CCGGCAACAATTAATAGACTGGATGGAGGCGGATAAAGTTGCAGGACCACTTCTGCGCTCGGCCCTTCCG
GCTGGCTGGTTTATTGCTGATAAATCTGGAGCCGGTGAGCGTGGTTCGCGCGGTATCATTGCAGCACTGG
GGCCAGATGGTAAGCCCTCCCGTATCGTAGTTATCTACACGACGGGGAGTCAGGCAACTATGGATGAACG
AAATAGACAGATCGCTGAGATAGGTGCCTCACTGATTAAGCATTGGTAACTGTCAGACCAAGTTTACTCA
TATATACTTTAGATTGATTTAAAACTTCATTTTTAATTTAAAAGGATCTAGGTGAAGATCCTTTTTGATA
ATCTCATGACCAAAATCCCTTAACGTGAGTTTTCGTTCCACTGAGCGTCAGACCCCGTAGAAAAGATCAA
AGGATCTTCTTGAGATCCTTTTTTTCTGCGCGTAATCTGCTGCTTGCAAACAAAAAAACCACCGCTACCA
GCGGTGGTTTGTTTGCCGGATCAAGAGCTACCAACTCTTTTTCCGAAGGTAACTGGCTTCAGCAGAGCGC
AGATACCAAATACTGTTCTTCTAGTGTAGCCGTAGTTAGGCCACCACTTCAAGAACTCTGTAGCACCGCC
TACATACCTCGCTCTGCTAATCCTGTTACCAGTGGCTGCTGCCAGTGGCGATAAGTCGTGTCTTACCGGG
TTGGACTCAAGACGATAGTTACCGGATAAGGCGCAGCGGTCGGGCTGAACGGGGGGTTCGTGCACACAGC
CCAGCTTGGAGCGAACGACCTACACCGAACTGAGATACCTACAGCGTGAGCTATGAGAAAGCGCCACGCT
TCCCGAAGGGAGAAAGGCGGACAGGTATCCGGTAAGCGGCAGGGTCGGAACAGGAGAGCGCACGAGGGAG
CTTCCAGGGGGAAACGCCTGGTATCTTTATAGTCCTGTCGGGTTTCGCCACCTCTGACTTGAGCGTCGAT
TTTTGTGATGCTCGTCAGGGGGGCGGAGCCTATGGAAAAACGCCAGCAACGCGGCCTTTTTACGGTTCCT
GGCCTTTTGCTGGCCTTTTGCTCACATGTTCTTTCCTGCGTTATCCCCTGATTCTGTGGATAACCGTATT
ACCGCCTTTGAGTGAGCTGATACCGCTCGCCGCAGCCGAACGACCGAGCGCAGCGAGTCAGTGAGCGAGG
AAGCGGAAGAGCGCCCAATACGCAAACCGCCTCTCCCCGCGCGTTGGCCGATTCATTAATGCAGCTGGCA
CGACAGGTTTCCCGACTGGAAAGCGGGCAGTGAGCGCAACGCAATTAATGTGAGTTAGCTCACTCATTAG
GCACCCTAGGCTTTACACTTTATGCTTCCGGCTCGTATGTTGTGTGGAATTGTGAGCGGATAACAATTTC
ACACAGGAAACAGCTATGACCATGATTACGCCAAGCTCTAGCTAGAGGTCGACGGTATCGAGCCCCAGCT
GGTTCTTTCCGCCTCAGAAGCCATAGAGCCCACCGCATCCCCAGCATGCCTGCTATTGTCTTCCCAATCC
TCCCCCTTGCTGTCCTGCCCCACCCCACCCCCCAGAATAGAATGACACCTACTCAGACAATGCGATGCAA
TTTCCTCATTTTATTAGGAAAGGACAGTGGGAGTGGCACCTTCCAGGGTCAAGGAAGGCACGGGGGAGGG
GCAAACAACAGATGGCTGGCAACTAGAAGGCACAGTCGAGGCTGATCAGCGGGTTTAAACTCAATGGTGA
TGGTGATGATGACCGGTCAGACTTTCCTCTTCTTCTTGGGAGACTCGAATTCGCTGCCGTCGGCGGTTCT
TTTTGAGCCGCCAGAGTGGGCCTGGTCCCAATTCTCTCCGCTTCCAACCTCGACCAGCAGTGGCACGTCC
AGTCTGGTGCAATTTTCCATCAGCTGGTGAATCTGCTTGGCCACAGCATCCACGTCGTCCTTGTGCACCT
CAAACACCAGCTCGTCGTGCACCTGCATGATCATCCGCACTCTAGGCTGCTCGGCCTGCAGCCAGGCGTC
CACGGCGATCATGGCCCGCTTGATGATGTCGGCGGCGGTGCCCTGCATAGGGGCGTTGATAGCAGCTCTC
TCAGCGGCGGCTCTTCTGGCGCCGTTGCTGCTCTTGATGTCAGGCAGATACAGTCTCCGGCCATCCAGGG
TTTCCACGTATCCCTGCTCTTTAGCCTGGGCTCTGGTCCGTTCCATGTACTCCAGCACGCCGGGGTACCG
CTCGAAGTACAGGTCCATGTATTTCTGGGCCTCCTTTCTAGGGATGTTGAGCTGTCTGGCCAGGCCAAAG
GCGCTCATGCCGTAGATCAGGCCGAAGTTAATGGCCTTGGCGGACCTTCTTTGCTCGCTGGTCACTGTTT
CCAGAGGCAGGCCGAACACTTCGGCAGCGGTGGCTCTGTGGATGTCCTTGCCTTCTGCAAAAGCGGTCAG
CAGGCCCTTGTCCCGAGACAGATGGGCCATGATTCTCAGTTCTATCTGGCTGTAGTCAGCAGACACGATG
ACGTAGTCCTCAGGGGCAATGAAAGCCTGTCTGATTCTTCTGCCCTCTTCGTTCCGCACTGGGATGTTTT
GCAGGTTAGGATCTGTGCTGCTCAGCCGGCCGGTGGCTGTCACGGCCTGGTGATAAGATGTATGCACCCG
GCCGGTCTTGGGGTTGATCATCAGAGGCAGCTTGTCGGTGTATGTAGACTTCAGCTTGGCCAGTCCTCTA
TATTCCAGGATCACTTTGGGCAGAGGGTAATCCAGCGCCAGTTCCTCCAGCACTTCTTCGCTGGTGCTGG
GGGCTCCGCCAGGTGTCTTTTTCAGAGGCTTAATGCCCTGCTTCTCGAACAGGATTGTTTGTAGCTGCTT
GGTGCTAGACAGGTTGAACTCCTCGCCGGCGATTTCGTGGGCCTTCTTTTCCAGCTCGGCCAGCCGCAGT
GTCAGTTCCTCGCTGTGGTTGTGCAGCACCTTGGGGTCGATCTTCACGCCATTCCTCTCGATTCTGCTCA
GGACGGGCACCAGAGGCATCTCGATGTTCTCGAACACGTTTAGTGGGCCCTTGTGCTTCTGCAGATCGGG
CCACATCTTCAGGTGCAGCTGAAGGGTCACGTCGGCGTCCTCAGCGGCGTATCTGCCGGCTTCTTCCAGT
GCGATCTGATTAAATGTCAGCTGGTTCTTGCCCTTTCCGGCGATCTCTTCGAAGGTGATGGTTTTGTGCT
TCAGCCACCGTTCAGCCAGGCTGTCCATGTCGTGGCGGCCGGCCACGCTGTTCAGGATGTAAGATTCCAG
CATGGTATCGAAGGCGATGCCTCTCAGCTCGATGCCGTAATTAGCCAGGATTCCCCTATCGTATTTCAGG
TTCTGTCCCACCTTCAGGGCCTTCTCGTCCTCCAGCAGGGGCTTCAGGAGCTCCAGTGCTCTCTCTCTGC
TGATTTGATCTGGGGCATCCAGGTAATCGTGGGCCACGGGGATGTAGGCGGCCACGCCAGGCTCGATGGC
GAAAGACAGGCCCACCAGGTTGGCGCTGATGTTATCTAAGGAGTCGGTGGCGGTGGCGAAGGCGAACACA
GGGGCTTTTTCCAGTTTAGCGATCCAAGCCTTCAGTGTCTCTTCGTCCAGGATGGTCACGTAGTTGTCGT
AGGAGATAACGCTTCCGCCGCTAGAGCCTCCGCTCACCTTTCTTTTCTTCTTAGGGCTCTCGAATTCAGA
GCCGTCGGCGGTCCGCTTGCTGCCACCAGAGCTTCCGCCGGAGTCACCTCCCAGCTGAGACAGGTCGATC
CGTGTCTCGTACAGGCCGGTGATGCTCTGGTGGATCAGGGTGGCGTCCAGCACCTCTTTGGTGCTGGTGT
ACCTCTTCCGGTCGATGGTGGTGTCAAAGTACTTGAAGGCGGCAGGGGCTCCCAGATTGGTCAGGGTAAA
CAGGTGGATGATATTCTCGGCCTGCTCTCTGATGGGCTTATCCCGGTGCTTGTTGTAGGCGGACAGCACT
TTGTCCAGATTAGCGTCGGCCAGGATCACTCTCTTGGAGAACTCGCTGATCTGCTCGATGATCTCGTCCA
GGTAGTGCTTGTGCTGTTCCACAAACAGCTGTTTCTGCTCATTATCCTCGGGGGAGCCCTTCAGCTTCTC
ATAGTGGCTGGCCAGGTACAGGAAGTTCACATATTTGGAGGGCAGGGCCAGTTCGTTTCCCTTCTGCAGT
TCGCCGGCAGAGGCCAGCATTCTCTTCCGGCCGTTTTCCAGCTCGAACAGGGAGTACTTAGGCAGCTTGA
TGATCAGGTCCTTTTTCACTTCTTTGTAGCCCTTGGCTTCCAGAAAGTCGATGGGATTCTTCTCGAAGCT
GCTTCTTTCCATGATGGTGATCCCCAGCAGCTCTTTCACACTCTTCAGTTTCTTGGACTTGCCCTTTTCC
ACTTTGGCCACCACCAGCACAGAATAGGCCACGGTGGGGCTGTCGAAGCCGCCGTACTTCTTAGGGTCCC
AGTCCTTCTTTCTGGCGATCAGCTTATCGCTGTTCCTCTTGGGCAGGATAGACTCTTTGCTGAAGCCGCC
TGTCTGCACCTCGGTCTTTTTCACGATATTCACTTGGGGCATGCTCAGCACTTTCCGCACGGTGGCAAAA
TCCCGGCCCTTATCCCACACGATCTCCCCGGTTTCGCCGTTTGTCTCGATCAGAGGCCGCTTCCGGATCT
CGCCGTTGGCCAGGGTAATCTCGGTCTTGAAAAAGTTCATGATGTTGCTGTAGAAGAAGTACTTGGCGGT
AGCCTTGCCGATTTCCTGCTCGCTCTTGGCGATCATCTTCCGCACGTCGTACACCTTGTAGTCGCCGTAC
ACGAACTCGCTTTCCAGCTTAGGGTACTTTTTGATCAGGGCGGTTCCCACGACGGCGTTCAGGTAGGCGT
CGTGGGCGTGGTGGTAGTTGTTGATCTCGCGCACTTTGTAAAACTGGAAATCCTTCCGGAAATCGGACAC
CAGCTTGGACTTCAGGGTGATCACTTTCACTTCCCGGATCAGCTTGTCATTCTCGTCGTACTTAGTGTTC
ATCCGGGAGTCCAGGATCTGTGCCACGTGCTTTGTGATCTGCCGGGTTTCCACCAGCTGTCTCTTGATGA
AGCCGGCCTTATCCAGTTCGCTCAGGCCGCCTCTCTCGGCCTTGGTCAGATTGTCGAACTTTCTCTGGGT
AATCAGCTTGGCGTTCAGCAGCTGCCGCCAGTAGTTCTTCATCTTCTTCACGACCTCTTCGGAGGGCACG
TTGTCGCTCTTGCCCCGGTTCTTGTCGCTTCTGGTCAGCACCTTGTTGTCGATGGAGTCGTCCTTCAGAA
AGCTCTGAGGCACGATAGCGTCCACATCGTAGTCGGACAGCCGGTTGATGTCCAGTTCCTGGTCCACGTA
CATATCCCGCCCATTCTGCAGGTAGTACAGGTACAGCTTCTCGTTCTGCAGCTGGGTGTTTTCCACGGGG
TGTTCTTTCAGGATCTGGCTGCCCAGCTCTTTGATGCCCTCTTCGATCCGCTTCATTCTCTCGCGGCTGT
TCTTCTGTCCCTTCTGGGTGGTCTGGTTCTCTCTGGCCATTTCGATCACGATGTTCTCGGGCTTGTGCCG
GCCCATCACTTTCACGAGCTCGTCCACCACCTTCACTGTCTGCAGGATGCCCTTCTTAATGGCGGGGCTG
CCGGCCAGATTGGCAATGTGCTCGTGCAGGCTATCGCCCTGGCCGGACACCTGGGCTTTCTGGATGTCCT
CTTTAAAGGTCAGGCTGTCGTCGTGGATCAGCTGCATGAAGTTTCTGTTGGCGAAGCCGTCGGACTTCAG
GAAATCCAGGATTGTCTTGCCGGACTGCTTGTCCCGGATGCCGTTGATCAGCTTCCGGCTCAGCCTGCCC
CAGCCGGTGTATCTCCGCCGCTTCAGCTGCTTCATCACTTTGTCGTCGAACAGGTGGGCATAGGTTTTCA
GCCGTTCCTCGATCATCTCTCTGTCCTCAAACAGTGTCAGGGTCAGCACGATATCTTCCAGAATGTCCTC
GTTTTCCTCATTGTCCAGGAAGTCCTTGTCCTTGATAATTTTCAGCAGATCGTGGTATGTGCCCAGGGAG
GCGTTGAACCGATCTTCCACGCCGGAGATTTCCACGGAGTCGAAGCACTCGATTTTCTTGAAGTAGTCCT
CTTTCAGCTGCTTCACGGTCACTTTCCGGTTGGTCTTGAACAGCAGGTCCACGATGGCCTTTTTCTGCTC
GCCGCTCAGGAAGGCGGGCTTTCTCATTCCCTCGGTCACGTATTTCACTTTGGTCAGCTCGTTATACACG
GTGAAGTACTCGTACAGCAGGCTGTGCTTGGGCAGCACCTTCTCGTTGGGCAGGTTCTTATCGAAGTTGG
TCATCCGCTCGATGAAGCTCTGGGCGGAAGCGCCCTTGTCCACCACTTCCTCGAAGTTCCAGGGGGTGAT
GGTTTCCTCGCTCTTTCTGGTCATCCAGGCGAATCTGCTGTTTCCCCTGGCCAGAGGGCCCACGTAGTAG
GGGATGCGGAAGGTCAGGATCTTCTCGATCTTTTCCCGGTTGTCCTTCAGGAATGGGTAAAAATCTTCCT
GCCGCCGCAGAATGGCGTGCAGCTCTCCCAGGTGGATCTGGTGGGGGATGCTGCCGTTGTCGAAGGTCCG
CTGCTTCCGCAGCAGGTCCTCTCTGTTCAGCTTCACGAGCAGTTCCTCGGTGCCGTCCATCTTTTCCAGG
ATGGGCTTGATGAACTTGTAGAACTCTTCCTGGCTGGCTCCGCCGTCAATGTAGCCGGCGTAGCCGTTCT
TGCTCTGGTCGAAGAAAATCTCTTTGTACTTCTCAGGCAGCTGCTGCCGCACGAGAGCTTTCAGCAGGGT
CAGGTCCTGGTGGTGCTCGTCGTATCTCTTGATCATAGAGGCGCTCAGGGGGGCCTTGGTGATCTCGGTG
TTCACTCTCAGGATGTCGCTCAGCAGGATGGCGTCGGACAGGTTCTTGGCGGCCAGAAACAGGTCGGCGT
ACTGGTCGCCGATCTGGGCCAGCAGGTTGTCCAGGTCGTCGTCGTAGGTGTCCTTGCTCAGCTGCAGTTT
GGCATCCTCGGCCAGGTCGAAGTTGCTCTTGAAGTTGGGGGTCAGGCCCAGGCTCAGGGCAATCAGGTTT
CCGAACAGGCCATTCTTCTTCTCGCCGGGCAGCTGGGCGATCAGATTTTCCAGCCGTCTGCTCTTGCTCA
GTCTGGCAGACAGGATGGCCTTGGCGTCCACGCCGCTGGCGTTGATGGGGTTTTCCTCGAACAGCTGGTT
GTAGGTCTGCACCAGCTGGATGAACAGCTTGTCCACGTCGCTGTTGTCGGGGTTCAGGTCGCCCTCGATC
AGGAAGTGGCCCCGGAACTTGATCATGTGGGCCAGGGCCAGATAGATCAGCCGCAGGTCGGCCTTGTCGG
TGCTGTCCACCAGTTTCTTTCTCAGGTGGTAGATGGTGGGGTACTTCTCGTGGTAGGCCACCTCGTCCAC
GATGTTGCCGAAGATGGGGTGCCGCTCGTGCTTCTTATCCTCTTCCACCAGGAAGGACTCTTCCAGTCTG
TGGAAGAAGCTGTCGTCCACCTTGGCCATCTCGTTGCTGAAGATCTCTTGCAGATAGCAGATCCGGTTCT
TCCGTCTGGTGTATCTTCTTCTGGCGGTTCTCTTCAGCCGGGTGGCCTCGGCTGTTTCGCCGCTGTCGAA
CAGCAGGGCTCCGATCAGGTTCTTCTTGATGCTGTGCCGGTCGGTGTTGCCCAGCACCTTGAATTTCTTG
CTGGGCACCTTGTACTCGTCGGTGATCACGGCCCAGCCCACAGAGTTGGTGCCGATGTCCAGGCCGATGC
TGTACTTCTTGTCGCTGCCGCCGCTGCTCTCAGGGGTGGCGGACTCAGATGTGCCGGGTGTCTCGGAGCC
GCTAGAGCCTCCGCTGGCGCCCTTGGACACCTCGTTGATGGTATTCTTTCTGATGTAGGCCAGGCAGTCC
CGCACGTTTCTACAAGCCTGGATGTTGGGGTGGAACACCACGGCTCCAGGGATGCTTGTGCCGGTGTAAT
CGAAGTATGTTGGATCAAAGGTGCTGATTTCGATTCTGGTCTGAATCAGCACATGAGAGTGCAGGCCGCC
GTCCTTGTGGTTCTCCTGGGCCACGTGCACGTACAGAGGGTCGTAAGGGGTCACGAGGTTCCACAGGTGG
TCGCACAGGAATTCAGGGCCGATGGGGCATCTAGGATATGTCAGAAAGACATTTTTGGCCCGGAAGCGGA
AGCTGGTGTGGCTCATGGTGGCGGCTCTCCCTATAGTGAGTCGTATTAGCGGCCGCGGATCTCTAGCGGA
TCTGACGGTTCACTAAACCAGCTCTGCTTATATAGACCTCCCACCGTACACGCCTACCGCCCATTTGCGT
CAATGGGGCGGAGTTGTTACGACATTTTGGAAAGTCCCGTTGATTTTGGTGCCAAAACAAACTCCCATTG
ACGTCAATGGGGTGGAGACTTGGAAATCCCCGTGAGTCAAACCGCTATCCACGCCCATTGATGTACTGCC
AAAACCGCATCACCATGGTAATAGCGATGACTAATACGTAGATGTACTGCCAAGTAGGAAAGTCCCATAA
GGTCATGTACTGGGCATAATGCCAGGCGGGCCATTTACCGTCATTGACGTCAATAGGGGGCGTACTTGGC
ATATGATACACTTGATGTACTGCCAAGTGGGCAGTTTACCGTAAATACTCCACCCATTGACGTCAATGGA
AAGTCCCTATTGGCGTTACTATGGGAACATACGTCATTATTGACGTCAATGGGCGGGGGTCGTTGGGCGG
TCAGCCAGGCGGGCCATTTACCGTAAGTTATGTAACGCGGAACTCCATATATGGGCTATGAACTAATGAC
CCCGTAATTGATTACTATTAATAACTAGTCAATAATCAATGTCAACGCGTATATCTGGCCCGTACATCGC
GAAGCAGCGCAAAACGCCTAACCCTAAGCAGATTCTTCATGCAATTGTCGGTCAAGCCTTGCCTTGTTGT
AGCTTAAATTTTGCTCGCGCACTACTCAGCGACCTCCAACACACAAGCAGGGAGCAGATACTGGCTTAAC
TATGCGGCATCAGAGCAGATTGTACTGAGAGTCGACCCTAGGGGATCGGGAGATCGATCTCCCGATCCGT
CGACGTCAGGTGGCACTTTTCGGGGAAATGTGCGCGGAACCCCTATTTGTTTATTTTTCTAAATACATTC
AAATATGTATCCGCTCATGAGACAATAACCCTGATAAATGCTTCAATAATATTGAAAAAGGAAGAGTATG
AGTATTCAACATTTCCGTGTCGCCCTTATTCCCTTTTTTGCGGCATTTTGCCTTCCTGTTTTTGCTCACC
CAGAAACGCTGGTGAAAGTAAAAGATGCTGAAGATCAGT
Features (pLannotate 1.2.2; 17 found; start..end, strand, type, name):
    920..1508    +  rep_origin     ori: high-copy-number ColE1/pMB1/pBR322/pUC origin of replication
   1691..1783    +  CDS            lacI (fragment): lac repressor; lacI; The lac repressor binds to the lac operator to inhibit transcription in E. coli. This inhibition can be relieved by adding lactose or isopropyl-β-D-thiogalactopyranoside (IPTG).
   1796..1817    +  protein_bind   CAP binding site: CAP binding activates transcription in the presence of cAMP. E. coli catabolite activator protein
   1832..1862    +  promoter       lac promoter: promoter for the E. coli lac operon
   1870..1886    +  protein_bind   lac operator: The lac repressor binds to the lac operator to inhibit transcription in E. coli. This inhibition can be relieved by adding lactose or isopropyl-β-D-thiogalactopyranoside (IPTG). lac repressor encoded by lacI
   1935..1951    -  misc_feature   MCS (fragment): pBluescript multiple cloning site
   1956..1977    -  promoter       SV40 promoter (fragment): SV40 enhancer and early promoter
   1981..2205    -  polyA_signal   bGH poly(A) signal: bovine growth hormone polyadenylation signal
   2326..4143    -  CDS            polA (fragment): DPO1_ECOLI - Also known as resA. Experimental evidence at protein level: Swiss-Prot protein existence level 1. In addition to polymerase activity, this DNA polymerase exhibits 3'-5' and 5'-3' exonuclease activity. It is able to utilize nicked circular duplex DNA as a template and can unwind the parental DNA strand from its template. From Escherichia coli (strain K12).
   4247..6741    -  CDS            Cas9(C) (fragment): C-terminal portion of Streptococcus pyogenes Cas9 (Zetsche et al., 2015)
   6742..8343    -  CDS            Cas9(N): N-terminal portion of Streptococcus pyogenes Cas9 (Zetsche et al., 2015)
   8780..8798    -  promoter       T7 promoter: promoter for bacteriophage T7 RNA polymerase
   8840..9043    -  promoter       CMV promoter: human cytomegalovirus (CMV) immediate early promoter
   9044..9423    -  enhancer       CMV enhancer: human cytomegalovirus immediate early enhancer
   9578..9622    +  misc_feature   bom (fragment): basis of mobility region from pBR322
   9693..9797    +  promoter       AmpR promoter: bla
   9798..749     +  CDS            AmpR (across the origin): β-lactamase; bla; confers resistance to ampicillin, carbenicillin, and related antibiotics
