[The description below was written by a language model from this plasmid's Addgene catalogue record and pLannotate feature annotations shown in this document.]
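Description:
HUHe variant click editor (CE1) pCMV-T7-MSMV-nCas9-EcKlenow (JO661) is a 9.9 kb mammalian expression and in vitro transcription plasmid built by Gibson assembly in the pCMV-T7-SpCas9-P2A-EGFP (RTW3027) backbone. It is maintained in E. coli through a high-copy ColE1/pUC-type origin and selected with ampicillin via the β-lactamase gene. Residual lac promoter/operator, CAP site and lacI fragments in the feature table are backbone remnants rather than functional parts of the payload.

The payload is a single synthetic fusion protein, MSMV-XTEN-nSpCas9-BPNLS-EcKlenow(-exo)-BPNLS. A CMV enhancer/promoter drives expression in mammalian cells, and a T7 promoter placed just downstream of it allows mRNA to be produced by in vitro transcription. The transcript ends in a bGH polyadenylation signal. At the N-terminus is the MSMV HUH endonuclease, a class of enzyme that forms a covalent bond with single-stranded DNA carrying its recognition sequence, so it can tether a DNA template to the editor. It is not annotated in the feature table but presumably occupies the unannotated stretch between the T7 promoter and the Cas9 coding sequence. An XTEN linker joins it to the SpCas9 H840A nickase, which the annotation software splits into N- and C-terminal Cas9 segments. This is followed by the Klenow fragment of E. coli DNA polymerase I (annotated as a polA fragment) carrying D355A/E357A, which abolish 3'-5' exonuclease activity. Bipartite nuclear localisation signals flank the polymerase.

In click editing, the nickase cuts the guide-specified target strand and the polymerase extends from the nick using the HUH-tethered DNA template to write the desired change. This plasmid is a CE1 variant used to test MSMV as an alternative HUH domain. The guide RNA and the DNA template are not encoded here.
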