Addgene plasmid #208947: HUHe variant click editor (CE1) - pCMV-T7-MSMV-nCas9-EcKlenow (JO661)
Purpose: A variant CE1 construct with MSMV HUH endonuclease, expressed from CMV or T7 promoters.
Depositing lab: Benjamin Kleinstiver. Publication: Click editing enables programmable genome writing using DNA polymerases and HUH endonucleases. Ferreira da Silva J, Tou CJ, King EM, Eller ML, Rufino-Ramos D, Ma L, Cromwell CR, Metovic J, Benning FMC, Chao LH, Eichler FS, Kleinstiver BP. Nat Biotechnol. 2024 Jul 22. doi: 10.1038/s41587-024-02324-x. PubMed 39039307.
Backbone
  Vector backbone: pCMV-T7-SpCas9-P2A-EGFP (RTW3027)
  Vector type: Mammalian Expression, CRISPR ; in vitro transcription; T7 promoter
Growth in bacteria
  Bacterial resistance: Ampicillin, 100 μg/mL
  Growth temperature: 37°C
  Growth strain: DH5alpha
  Copy number: High Copy
Gene/Insert
  Gene/Insert name: MSMV-XTEN-nSpCas9-BPNLS-EcKlenow(-exo)-BPNLS (alt name: JO661)
  Species: Synthetic
  Mutation: nSpCas9(H840A); EcKlenow(-exo;D355A/E357A)
  Promoter: CMV and T7
  Tag / fusion protein: BPNLS (C terminal on insert)
  Cloning method: Gibson Cloning
  Sequencing primers: 5′ oBK6928-CCAAGTCTCCACCCCATTGACG; 3′ oBK219-GGGAGTGGCACCTTCCAGGGTC
Terms and licenses: Academic/Nonprofit Terms; Industry Terms: Not Available to Industry
Depositor comments: Please visit https://doi.org/10.1101/2023.09.12.557440 for bioRxiv preprint.
How to cite: HUHe variant click editor (CE1) - pCMV-T7-MSMV-nCas9-EcKlenow (JO661) was a gift from Benjamin Kleinstiver (Addgene plasmid # 208947 ; http://n2t.net/addgene:208947 ; RRID:Addgene_208947)
